Addgene plasmid #146521: pAc5.1B-EGFP-DmGW182-delM2_H
Purpose: Insect Expression of DmGW182-delM2
Depositing lab: Elisa Izaurralde. Depositing organization: Max Planck Institute for Developmental Biology. Publication: A C-terminal silencing domain in GW182 is essential for miRNA function. Eulalio A, Helms S, Fritzsch C, Fauser M, Izaurralde E. RNA. 2009 Jun;15(6):1067-77. doi: 10.1261/rna.1605509. Epub 2009 Apr 21. PubMed 19383769.
Backbone
  Vector backbone: Unknown
  Vector type: Insect Expression
Growth in bacteria
  Bacterial resistance: Ampicillin, 100 μg/mL
  Growth temperature: 37°C
  Growth strain: DH5alpha
  Copy number: Low Copy
Gene/Insert
  Gene/Insert name: DmGW182-delM2
  Species: D. melanogaster (fly)
  Mutation: Two non silent mutations V704A and N799S and one silent mutation G2295A compared to the sequence given by NM_166780.1 varA.
  Entrez Gene: gw (a.k.a. Dmel_CG31992, CG11484, CG31992, CG9905, Dmel\CG31992, GQ182, GW, GW182, Gw, Gw182, anon-EST:Posey205, dGW182, gw182)
  Cloning method: Unknown
Terms and licenses: Academic/Nonprofit Terms; Industry Terms: Not Available to Industry
Depositor comments: Plasmids from this collection were made available to the research community and donated after the lab closed. Please note that the sequence provided by the depositing laboratory may be theoretical/predicted or based on Sanger sequencing results. There may be discrepancies between sequencing results obtained by Addgene and the depositor sequence. If an Addgene verified sequence is not available, please contact before placing your order to request that our lab fully sequence the plasmid.
How to cite: pAc5.1B-EGFP-DmGW182-delM2_H was a gift from Elisa Izaurralde (Addgene plasmid # 146521 ; http://n2t.net/addgene:146521 ; RRID:Addgene_146521)
