[The description below was written by a language model from this plasmid's Addgene catalogue record and pLannotate feature annotations shown in this document.]
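Description:
pAc5.1B-EGFP-DmGW182-delM2_H is an insect-cell expression plasmid of about 9.9 kb for producing an EGFP-tagged deletion mutant of the Drosophila melanogaster GW182 protein (gene gw). The catalogue lists the backbone as unknown, but the name and annotated features are consistent with a pAc5.1-type vector. The Drosophila actin 5C (Ac5) promoter gives strong constitutive transcription in fly cells, and an SV40 polyadenylation signal lies downstream of the insert. For propagation in E. coli the plasmid carries a ColE1/pUC-type origin and a β-lactamase gene under its own promoter, conferring ampicillin resistance. The feature table describes this origin as high-copy, while the catalogue entry lists the plasmid as low copy. Short fragments annotated as SV40 large T antigen and tetracycline resistance appear to be non-functional backbone remnants. No selectable marker for insect cells is annotated, so transient transfection seems the likely use.

The payload is an EGFP coding sequence placed directly after the Ac5 promoter, followed by the gw open reading frame, giving an N-terminal fluorescent fusion. A V5 epitope sequence from the vector lies just downstream of the insert, but the record does not say whether it is translated in frame or excluded by a stop codon. "delM2" indicates deletion of a region called M2, whose boundaries are not given in the record. Relative to the reference variant A transcript, the insert carries two amino-acid changes (V704A and N799S) and one silent substitution. GW182 is a key factor in miRNA-mediated silencing, and the associated publication concerns a C-terminal silencing domain essential for that function. The construct therefore fits domain-mapping experiments in Drosophila cells, where the EGFP tag would allow localisation and detection. The depositor sequence may be theoretical rather than fully verified.
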