Features (pLannotate 1.2.2; 10 found; start..end, strand, type, name):
     56..2568    +  promoter       Ac5 promoter: Drosophila melanogaster actin 5C promoter
   2588..3304    +  CDS            EGFP: EGFP is a basic (constitutively fluorescent) green fluorescent protein published in 1996, derived from Aequorea victoria. It is reported to be a rapidly-maturing weak dimer with moderate acid sensitivity.
   3347..7162    +  CDS            gw (fragment): GAWKY_DROME - Also known as GW182 From Drosophila melanogaster (Fruit fly).
   7188..7229    +  CDS            V5 tag: epitope tag from simian virus 5
   7329..7463    -  polyA_signal   SV40 poly(A) signal: SV40 polyadenylation signal
   7486..7570    -  CDS            large T antigen (fragment): large T antigen from SV40 (simian virus 40)
   7571..8041    +  CDS            TcR (fragment): tetracycline efflux protein; tet; confers resistance to tetracycline
   8085..8673    -  rep_origin     ori: high-copy-number ColE1/pMB1/pBR322/pUC origin of replication
   8844..9704    -  CDS            AmpR: β-lactamase; bla; confers resistance to ampicillin, carbenicillin, and related antibiotics
   9705..9809    -  promoter       AmpR promoter: bla
>Addgene plasmid #146521 | pAc5.1B-EGFP-DmGW182-delM2_H | depositor full sequence | sequence record 288967 | Full Sequence
CTTCAAGGAATTAATTCTATATTCTAAAAACACAAATGATACTTCTAAAAAAAATCATGAATGGCATCAA
CTCTGAATCAAATCTTTGCAGATGCACCTACTTCTCATTTCCACTGTCACATCATTTTTCCAGATCTCGC
TGCCTGTTATGTGGCCCACAAACCAAGACACGTTTTATGGCCATTAAAGCTGGCTGATCGTCGCCAAACA
CCAAATACATATCAATATGTACATTCGAGAAAGAAGCGATCAAAGAAGCGTCTTCGGGCGAGTAGGAGAA
TGCGGAGGAGAAGGAGAACGAGCTGATCTAGTATCTCTCCACAATCCAATGCCAACTGACCAACTGGCCA
TATTCGGAGCAATTTGAAGCCAATTTCCATCGCCTGGCGATCGCTCCATTCTTGGCTATATGTTTTTCAC
CGTTCCCGGGGCCATTTTCAAAGACTCGTCGGTAAGATAAGATTGTGTCACTCGCTGTCTCTCTTCATTT
GTCGAAGAATGCTGAGGAATTTCGCGATGACGTCGGCGAGTATTTTGAAGAATGAGAATAATTTGTATTT
ATACGAAAATCAGTTAGTGGAATTTTCTACAAAAACATGTTATCTATAGATAATTTTGTTGCAAAATATG
TTGACTATGACAAAGATTGTATGTATATACCTTTAATGTATTCTCATTTTCTTATGTATTTATAATGGCA
ATGATGATACTGATGATATTTTAAGATGATGCCAGACCACAGGCTGATTTCTGCGTCTTTTGCCGAACGC
AGTGCATGTGCGGTTGTTGTTTTTTGGAATAGTTTCAATTTTCGGACTGTCCGCTTTGATTTCAGTTTCT
TGGCTTATTCAAAAAGCAAAGTAAAGCCAAAAAAGCGAGATGGCAATACCAAATGCGGCAAAACGGTAGT
GGAAGGAAAGGGGTGCGGGGCAGCGGAAGGAAGGGTGGGGCGGGGCGTGGCGGGGTCTGTGGCTGGGCGC
GACGTCACCGACGTTGGAGCCACTCCTTTGACCATGTGTGCGTGTGTGTATTATTCGTGTCTCGCCACTC
GCCGGTTGTTTTTTTCTTTTTATCTCGCTCTCTCTAGCGCCATCTCGTACGCATGCTCAACGCACCGCAT
GTTGCCGTGTCCTTTATGCGTCATTTTGGCTCGAAATAGGCAATTATTTAAACAAAGATTAGTCAACGAA
AACGCTAAAATAAATAAGTCTACAATATGGTTACTTATTGCCATGTGTGTGCAGCCAACGATAGCAACAA
AAGCAACAACACAGTGGCTTTCCCTCTTTCACTTTTTGTTTGCAAGCGCGTGCGAGCAAGACGGCACGAC
CGGCAAACGCAATTACGCTGACAAAGAGCAGACGAAGTTTTGGCCGAAAAACATCAAGGCGCCTGATACG
AATGCATTTGCAATAACAATTGCGATATTTAATATTGTTTATGAAGCTGTTTGACTTCAAAACACACAAA
AAAAAAAATAAAACAAATTATTTGAAAGAGAATTAGGAATCGGACAGCTTATCGTTACGGGCTAACAGCA
CACCGAGACGAAATAGCTTACCTGACGTCACAGCCTCTGGAAGAACTGCCGCCAAGCAGAGAGAGAGAGA
AAAAGAGGGAGAGCAGCTTAGACCGCATGTGCTTGTGTGTGAGGCGTCTCTCTCTTCGTCTCCTGTTTGC
GCAAACGCATAGACTGCACTGAGAAAATCGATTACCTATTTTTTATGAATGAATATTTGCACTATTACTA
TTCAAAACTATTAAGATAGCAATCACATTCAATAGCCAAATACTATACCACCTGAGCGATGCAACGAAAT
GATCAATTTGAGCAAAAATGCTGCATATTTAGGACGGCATCATTATAGAAATGCTTCTTGCTGTGTACTT
TTCTCTCGTCTGGCAGCTGTTTCGCCGTTATTGTTAAAACCGGCTTAAGTTAGGTGTGTTTTCTACGACT
AGTGATGCCCCTACTAGAAGATGTGTGTTGCACAAATGTCCCTGAATAACCAATTTGAAGTGCAGATAGC
AGTAAACGTAAGCTAATATGAATATTATTTAACTGTAATGTTTTAATATCGCTGGACATTACTAATAAAC
CCACTATAAACACATGTACATATGTATGTTTTGGCATACAATGAGTAGTTGGGGAAAAAATGTGTAAAAG
CACCGTGACCATCACAGCATAAAGATAACCAGCTGAAGTATCGAATATGAGTAACCCCCAAATTGAATCA
CATGCCGCAACTGATAGGACCCATGGAAGTACACTCTTCATGGCGATATACAAGACACACACAAGCACGA
ACACCCAGTTGCGGAGGAAATTCTCCGTAAATGAAAACCCAATCGGCGAACAATTCATACCCATATATGG
TAAAAGTTTTGAACGCGACTTGAGAGCGGAGAGCATTGCGGCTGATAAGGTTTTAGCGCTAAGCGGGCTT
TATAAAACGGGCTGCGGGACCAGTTTTCATATCACTACCGTTTGAGTTCTTGTGCTGTGTGGATACTCCT
CCCGACACAAAGCCGCTCCATCAGCCAGCAGTCGTCTAATCCAGAGACCCCGGATCGGGGTACCAACATG
GTGAGCAAGGGCGAGGAGCTGTTCACCGGGGTGGTGCCCATCCTGGTCGAGCTGGACGGCGACGTAAACG
GCCACAAGTTCAGCGTGTCCGGCGAGGGCGAGGGCGATGCCACCTACGGCAAGCTGACCCTGAAGTTCAT
CTGCACCACCGGCAAGCTGCCCGTGCCCTGGCCCACCCTCGTGACCACCCTGACCTACGGCGTGCAGTGC
TTCAGCCGCTACCCCGACCACATGAAGCAGCACGACTTCTTCAAGTCCGCCATGCCCGAAGGCTACGTCC
AGGAGCGCACCATCTTCTTCAAGGACGACGGCAACTACAAGACCCGCGCCGAGGTGAAGTTCGAGGGCGA
CACCCTGGTGAACCGCATCGAGCTGAAGGGCATCGACTTCAAGGAGGACGGCAACATCCTGGGGCACAAG
CTGGAGTACAACTACAACAGCCACAACGTCTATATCATGGCCGACAAGCAGAAGAACGGCATCAAGGTGA
ACTTCAAGATCCGCCACAACATCGAGGACGGCAGCGTGCAGCTCGCCGACCACTACCAGCAGAACACCCC
CATCGGCGACGGCCCCGTGCTGCTGCCCGACAACCACTACCTGAGCACCCAGTCCGCCCTGAGCAAAGAC
CCCAACGAGAAGCGCGATCACATGGTCCTGCTGGAGTTCGTGACCGCCGCCGGGATCACTCTCGGCATGG
ACGAGCTGTACAAGCCAAGCTTGAATTCTGCAGATATCCAGCACAGTGGCGGCCGCATGCGTGAAGCCCT
TTTTTCCCAAGATGGCTGGGGCTGTCAGCATGTTAACCAGGATACTAATTGGGAAGTTCCCAGTTCGCCA
GAACCAGCCAATAAGGATGCACCCGGTCCACCAATGTGGAAGCCAAGCATTAACAATGGTACTGATCTTT
GGGAGTCCAATTTGAGAAACGGAGGTCAGCCGGCCGCACAGCAAGTTCCAAAGCCGTCGTGGGGTCATAC
ACCATCCTCTAACTTAGGTGGAACATGGGGTGAGGACGACGATGGCGCCGATAGTAGTAGTGTGTGGACT
GGAGGAGCTGTTAGCAACGCGGGATCCGGAGCTGCAGTGGGAGTAAACCAAGCCGGAGTTAATGTCGGTC
CAGGCGGTGTTGTTTCGTCTGGCGGACCTCAGTGGGGACAAGGTGTCGTTGGCGTCGGACTTGGATCAAC
TGGAGGTAACGGGTCAAGCAATATAACTGGATCGTCTGGAGTCGCAACAGGTAGTAGCGGAAACTCCAGC
AACGCTGGTAACGGTTGGGGAGACCCTCGTGAAATACGCCCTTTGGGAGTTGGTGGCTCCATGGATATTC
GAAATGTTGAACATCGCGGCGGTAACGGTTCTGGAGCAACTTCGAGCGATCCACGAGACATTCGCATGAT
CGATCCGCGTGACCCTATTCGAGGAGATCCCCGTGGAATATCTGGTCGTCTTAATGGGACCTCTGAAATG
TGGGGTCATCATCCACAAATGTCCCATAACCAGTTGCAAGGTATCAACAAAATGGTTGGTCAAAGTGTAG
CAACTGCCAGCACCAGTGTCGGAACATCTGGCTCGGGCATCGGTCCTGGAGGTCCCGGTCCTAGTACAGT
ATCAGGCAATATCCCAACACAGTGGGGGCCTGCTCAACCGGTAAGCGTTGGTGTAAGTGGTCCCAAAGAC
ATGTCAAAACAGATAAGTGGATGGGAGGAACCATCACCACCGCCTCAGCGTCGCAGTATTCCTAACTACG
ATGATGGTACATCGTTGTGGGGTCAGCAAACTCGTGTTCCCGCTGCAAGCGGTCACTGGAAAGACATGAC
TGATTCGATAGGTCGTAGTAGTCATCTCATGCGTGGCCAAAGCCAAACGGGAGGTATAGGAATAGCCGGC
GTTGGAAATAGCAATGTTCCAGTGGGAGCCAATCCAAGTAATCCTATAAGCAGTGTAGTTGGACCTCAAG
CCCGGATTCCATCTGTGGGCGGCGTACAACACAAACCAGACGGCGGCGCTATGTGGGTGCATTCCGGCAA
TGTAGGTGGCAGAAATAATGTTGCTGCTGTTACTACTTGGGGAGATGACACTCATAGCGTTAATGTCGGC
GCTCCCAGCAGTGGCAGTGTATCCAGCAACAATTGGGTTGATGACAAGTCCAACTCAACCTTGGCACAAA
ACTCTTGGAGCGACCCGGCCCCTGTTGGAGTTAGTTGGGGCAATAAGCAAAGCAAACCGCCAAGCAATAG
TGCTTCATCAGGTTGGAGCACTGCTGCGGGCGTGGTGGATGGGGTTGATCTAGGATCTGAGTGGAACACG
CACGGGGGGATTATTGGAAAATCTCAGCAACAACAAAAACTAGCGGGACTTAACGTGGGAATGGTGAACG
TAATTAACGCGGAGATCATTAAGCAAAGCAAGCAATACAGGATCCTTGTCGAGAACGGCTTTAAAAAGGA
AGATGTAGAGCGGGCATTAGTGATTGCTAATATGAACATCGAAGAGGCAGCCGATATGCTCCGTGCCAAC
TCATCCCTATCAATGGATGGTTGGCGTCGACATGATGAGTCCCTTGGATCTTATGCCGACCACAATAGTT
CAACAAGCAGCGGTGGATTTGCTGGTCGTTACCCGGTCAACAGTGGACAACCTTCAATGTCCTTTCCTCA
TAATAACCTTATGAATAACATGGGAGGTACCGCTGTTACTGGAGGTAACAACAATACAAACATGACAGCT
TTACAGGTGCAAAAGTATTTAAATCAAGGGCAACATGGTGTCGCTGTTGGACCGCAAGCCGTTGGTAATT
CTTCAGCAGTATCTGTCGGATTTGGTCAGAACACGTCTAACGCAGCAGTGGCAGGAGCAGCCTCTGCAAA
TATAGCAGCAAATACAAACAACCAACCGTCTGGTCAGCAAATTCGCATGCTAGGCCAGCAAATTCAGTTG
GCCATTCATAGTGGTTTCATATCTAGTCAGATATTGACTCAACCGCTAACTCAAACAACCCTTAACCTTT
TAAACCAACTTCTTAGCAATATTAAGCATCTCCAGGCTGCACAGCAATCCCTTACCCGCGGGGGAAATGT
CAATCCAATGGCAGTGAATGTGGCTATATCTAAATACAAGCAGCAAATCCAGAATTTACAGAACCAGATA
AGTGCACAACAGGCTGTGTATGTAAAACAGCAAAATATGCAACCAACTTCACAACAACAACAGCCCCAAC
AACAGCAACTTCCTTCTGTTCATCTAAGTAACTCAGGCAACGACTATTTAAGAGGTCACGATGCAATAAA
TAATTTGCAAAGCAACTTTTCTGAGCTCAATATTAATAAGCCAAGTGGATATCAAGGAGCGTCCAATCAA
CAATCCCGATTAAATCAGTGGAAGCTTCCAGTATTAGATAAGGAGATCAACTCTGACAGTACGGAATTTT
CTCGTGCCCCAGGTGCAACGAAACAAAATTTGACGGCCAACACAAGCAACATAAACTCTTTGGGTCTTCA
AAACGATAGTACATGGTCAACTGGACGCAGTATTGGTGACGGTTGGCCTGATCCCTCATCTGATAACGAG
AATAAAGACTGGTCTGTTGCTCAGCCAACTTCAGCAGCAACTGCTTACACTGATCTGGTCCAAGAGTTTG
AGCCAGGCAAGCCATGGAAGGGTTCACAGATCAAAAGCATAGAAGATGATCCCAGCATTACACCAGGAAG
CGTTGCTAGATCTCCATTGTCTATTAATTCGACGCCAAAAGATGCTGACATATTTTCCAGTTGGTTGCTT
TTGAAAAATCTAACAGCACAGATTGATGGTCCTACTTTGCGTACACTGTGTATGCAGCATGGGCCCCTTG
TCAGCTTTCACCCGTATTTGAACCAAGGAATTGCCTTATGTAAATATACTACTCGTGAGGAGGCGAACAA
GGCGCAAATGGCGTTAAACAACTGTGTCCTCGCCAACACCACAATATTTGCTGAATCTCCCAGCGAGAAC
GAGGTGCAAAGCATTATGCAGCACTTACCACAAACTCCTTCCTCTACAAGCTCTAGTGGAACTAGTGGTG
GCAACGTCGGAGGCGTCGGCACTTCAGCCAATAATGCAAACAGTGGTTCTGCAGCTTGTCTGTCCGGAAA
CAATAGCGGCAACGGAAACGGCAGCGCGAGCGGCGCCGGCAGCGGCAACAATGGCAACAGTAGCTGCAAC
AACAGTGCCGCCGGGGGGGGCAGCAGCAGCAACAACACGATTACCACTGTAGCAAATTCGAATCTTGTTG
GTTCTAGTGGCTCTGTCTCAAATTCCTCTGGCGTTACTGCTAACTCTAGTACTGTTTCTGTAGTTAGTTG
TACAGCGAGTGGGAATTCCATAAATGGGGCAGGTACTGCAAACAGTTCTGGTTCAAAGAGTAGTGCAAAC
AATTTAGCTAGCGGCCAGTCTAGCGCTTCTAACTTAACTAATAGCACCAATTCAACATGGCGACAAACTA
GCCAAAACCAAGCTCTTCAAAGTCAAAGCAGGCCATCAGGCAGAGAAGCTGACTTTGATTATATATCTCT
CGTTTATTCCATTGTTGATGATTAATCTAGAGGGCCCGCGGTTCGAAGGTAAGCCTATCCCTAACCCTCT
CCTCGGTCTCGATTCTACGCGTACCGGTCATCATCACCATCACCATTGAGTTTAAACCCGCTGATCAGCC
TCGACTGTGCCTTCTAAGGCCTGAGCTCGCTGATCAGCCTCGATCGAGGATCCAGACATGATAAGATACA
TTGATGAGTTTGGACAAACCACAACTAGAATGCAGTGAAAAAAATGCTTTATTTGTGAAATTTGTGATGC
TATTGCTTTATTTGTAACCATTATAAGCTGCAATAAACAAGTTAACAACAACAATTGCATTCATTTTATG
TTTCAGGTTCAGGGGGAGGTGTGGGAGGTTTTTTAAAGCAAGTAAAACCTCTACAAATGTGGTATGGCTG
ATTATGATCAGTCGACCGATGCCCTTGAGAGCCTTCAACCCAGTCAGCTCCTTCCGGTGGGCGCGGGGCA
TGACTATCGTCGCCGCACTTATGACTGTCTTCTTTATCATGCAACTCGTAGGACAGGTGCCGGCAGCGCT
CTGGGTCATTTTCGGCGAGGACCGCTTTCGCTGGAGCGCGACGATGATCGGCCTGTCGCTTGCGGTATTC
GGAATCTTGCACGCCCTCGCTCAAGCCTTCGTCACTGGTCCCGCCACCAAACGTTTCGGCGAGAAGCAGG
CCATTATCGCCGGCATGGCGGCCGACGCGCTGGGCTACGTCTTGCTGGCGTTCGCGACGCGAGGCTGGAT
GGCCTTCCCCATTATGATTCTTCTCGCTTCCGGCGGCATCGGGATGCCCGCGTTGCAGGCCATGCTGTCC
AGGCAGGTAGATGACGACCATCAGGGACAGCTTCAAGGATCGCTCGCGGCTCTTACCAGCCAGCAAAAGG
CCAGGAACCGTAAAAAGGCCGCGTTGCTGGCGTTTTTCCATAGGCTCCGCCCCCCTGACGAGCATCACAA
AAATCGACGCTCAAGTCAGAGGTGGCGAAACCCGACAGGACTATAAAGATACCAGGCGTTTCCCCCTGGA
AGCTCCCTCGTGCGCTCTCCTGTTCCGACCCTGCCGCTTACCGGATACCTGTCCGCCTTTCTCCCTTCGG
GAAGCGTGGCGCTTTCTCAATGCTCACGCTGTAGGTATCTCAGTTCGGTGTAGGTCGTTCGCTCCAAGCT
GGGCTGTGTGCACGAACCCCCCGTTCAGCCCGACCGCTGCGCCTTATCCGGTAACTATCGTCTTGAGTCC
AACCCGGTAAGACACGACTTATCGCCACTGGCAGCAGCCACTGGTAACAGGATTAGCAGAGCGAGGTATG
TAGGCGGTGCTACAGAGTTCTTGAAGTGGTGGCCTAACTACGGCTACACTAGAAGGACAGTATTTGGTAT
CTGCGCTCTGCTGAAGCCAGTTACCTTCGGAAAAAGAGTTGGTAGCTCTTGATCCGGCAAACAAACCACC
GCTGGTAGCGGTGGTTTTTTTGTTTGCAAGCAGCAGATTACGCGCAGAAAAAAAGGATCTCAAGAAGATC
CTTTGATCTTTTCTACGGGGTCTGACGCTCAGTGGAACGAAAACTCACGTTAAGGGATTTTGGTCATGAG
ATTATCAAAAAGGATCTTCACCTAGATCCTTTTAAATTAAAAATGAAGTTTTAAATCAATCTAAAGTATA
TATGAGTAAACTTGGTCTGACAGTTACCAATGCTTAATCAGTGAGGCACCTATCTCAGCGATCTGTCTAT
TTCGTTCATCCATAGTTGCCTGACTCCCCGTCGTGTAGATAACTACGATACGGGAGGGCTTACCATCTGG
CCCCAGTGCTGCAATGATACCGCGAGACCCACGCTCACCGGCTCCAGATTTATCAGCAATAAACCAGCCA
GCCGGAAGGGCCGAGCGCAGAAGTGGTCCTGCAACTTTATCCGCCTCCATCCAGTCTATTAATTGTTGCC
GGGAAGCTAGAGTAAGTAGTTCGCCAGTTAATAGTTTGCGCAACGTTGTTGCCATTGCTGCAGGCATCGT
GGTGTCACGCTCGTCGTTTGGTATGGCTTCATTCAGCTCCGGTTCCCAACGATCAAGGCGAGTTACATGA
TCCCCCATGTTGTGCAAAAAAGCGGTTAGCTCCTTCGGTCCTCCGATCGTTGTCAGAAGTAAGTTGGCCG
CAGTGTTATCACTCATGGTTATGGCAGCACTGCATAATTCTCTTACTGTCATGCCATCCGTAAGATGCTT
TTCTGTGACTGGTGAGTACTCAACCAAGTCATTCTGAGAATAGTGTATGCGGCGACCGAGTTGCTCTTGC
CCGGCGTCAACACGGGATAATACCGCGCCACATAGCAGAACTTTAAAAGTGCTCATCATTGGAAAACGTT
CTTCGGGGCGAAAACTCTCAAGGATCTTACCGCTGTTGAGATCCAGTTCGATGTAACCCACTCGTGCACC
CAACTGATCTTCAGCATCTTTTACTTTCACCAGCGTTTCTGGGTGAGCAAAAACAGGAAGGCAAAATGCC
GCAAAAAAGGGAATAAGGGCGACACGGAAATGTTGAATACTCATACTCTTCCTTTTTCAATATTATTGAA
GCATTTATCAGGGTTATTGTCTCATGAGCGGATACATATTTGAATGTATTTAGAAAAATAAACAAATAGG
GGTTCCGCGCACATTTCCCCGAAAAGTGCCACCTGACGTCTAAGAAACCATTATTATCATGACATTAACC
TATAAAAATAGGCGTATCACGAGGCCCTTTCGT
